>Addgene plasmid #228122 | pAGK62 | addgene full sequence | sequence record 455403 | Addgene NGS Result
ACTAGTTATTAATAGTAATCAATTACGGGGTCATTAGTTCATAGCCCATATATGGAGTTCCGCGTTACAT
AACTTACGGTAAATGGCCCGCCTGGCTGACCGCCCAACGACCCCCGCCCATTGACGTCAATAATGACGTA
TGTTCCCATAGTAACGCCAATAGGGACTTTCCATTGACGTCAATGGGTGGAGTATTTACGGTAAACTGCC
CACTTGGCAGTACATCAAGTGTATCATATGCCAAGTACGCCCCCTATTGACGTCAATGACGGTAAATGGC
CCGCCTGGCATTATGCCCAGTACATGACCTTATGGGACTTTCCTACTTGGCAGTACATCTACGTATTAGT
CATCGCTATTACCATGGTCGAGGTGAGCCCCACGTTCTGCTTCACTCTCCCCATCTCCCCCCCCTCCCCA
CCCCCAATTTTGTATTTATTTATTTTTTAATTATTTTGTGCAGCGATGGGGGCGGGGGGGGGGGGGGGGC
GCGCGCCAGGCGGGGCGGGGCGGGGCGAGGGGCGGGGCGGGGCGAGGCGGAGAGGTGCGGCGGCAGCCAA
TCAGAGCGGCGCGCTCCGAAAGTTTCCTTTTATGGCGAGGCGGCGGCGGCGGCGGCCCTATAAAAAGCGA
AGCGCGCGGCGGGCGGGAGTCGCTGCGCGCTGCCTTCGCCCCGTGCCCCGCTCCGCCGCCGCCTCGCGCC
GCCCGCCCCGGCTCTGACTGACCGCGTTACTCCCACAGGTGAGCGGGCGGGACGGCCCTTCTCCTCCGGG
CTGTAATTAGCGCTTGGTTTAATGACGGCTTGTTTCTTTTCTGTGGCTGCGTGAAAGCCTTGAGGGGCTC
CGGGAGGGCCCTTTGTGCGGGGGGAGCGGCTCGGGGGGTGCGTGCGTGTGTGTGTGCGTGGGGAGCGCCG
CGTGCGGCTCCGCGCTGCCCGGCGGCTGTGAGCGCTGCGGGCGCGGCGCGGGGCTTTGTGCGCTCCGCAG
TGTGCGCGAGGGGAGCGCGGCCGGGGGCGGTGCCCCGCGGTGCGGGGGGGGCTGCGAGGGGAACAAAGGC
TGCGTGCGGGGTGTGTGCGTGGGGGGGTGAGCAGGGGGTGTGGGCGCGTCGGTCGGGCTGCAACCCCCCC
TGCACCCCCCTCCCCGAGTTGCTGAGCACGGCCCGGCTTCGGGTGCGGGGCTCCGTACGGGGCGTGGCGC
GGGGCTCGCCGTGCCGGGCGGGGGGTGGCGGCAGGTGGGGGTGCCGGGCGGGGCGGGGCCGCCTCGGGCC
GGGGAGGGCTCGGGGGAGGGGCGCGGCGGCCCCCGGAGCGCCGGCGGCTGTCGAGGCGCGGCGAGCCGCA
GCCATTGCCTTTTATGGTAATCGTGCGAGAGGGCGCAGGGACTTCCTTTGTCCCAAATCTGTGCGGAGCC
GAAATCTGGGAGGCGCCGCCGCACCCCCTCTAGCGGGCGCGGGGCGAAGCGGTGCGGCGCCGGCAGGAAG
GAAATGGGCGGGGAGGGCCTTCGTGCGTCGCCGCGCCGCCGTCCCCTTCTCCCTCTCCAGCCTCGGGGCT
GTCCGCGGGGGGACGGCTGCCTTCGGGGGGGACGGGGCAGGGCGGGGTTCGGCTTCTGGCGTGTGACCGG
CGGCTCTAGAGCCTCTGCTAACCATGTTCATGCCTTCTTCTTTTTCCTACAGCTCCTGGGCAACGTGCTG
GTTATTGTGCTGTCTCATCATTTTGGCAAAGAATTGAGCTCGATATCGGTACGCCACCATGAAAAAGTAT
AGCAACAAGACGGTGATCGAGAGTCTGGAACTGCCAATGCTGACATGCTTCGACGATCTCGTGAAGGAAC
TCTCTCTGAGCGTTAAGCTGGTGTACTGGCTGACTAAGCAGGGAGCTGAGGGCCGGTACAAGACCTTCTT
TATTGGCAAAAAGGATGGTGATAAGAGGAAGATCAATGCTCCGAGCCTGGCTCTGAAGATCGTACAGCGG
TGGGTTCTGGAGAACATCTTGTACAAGATCAAAACTTCCCAATATTCTTACGGCTTCACCAAGGGGAAGC
GGAAGGGTAGCCCGCTGGTGTACTGCGCAGAGAAGCACAAAAATAACCTCTATGTCCTGAAGCTGGATCT
GAAGAATTTTTACCCCAGTATCAAGCGTGAAAAGGTCTATTACGCGTTTCTGAACATCGGATATAACGCA
GACGTGTCTAACATGTTGACTAACATTTGTGTGGTCGACGATGAGCTGCCACAGGGCGCCGTTACCTCCC
CCTACCTTGCAAATTTGATCTGCCGTAAGCTGGACCTGCGCATCGCAGGCTATTGTAACAAGCGCAATAT
CGTCTACACACGCTATGCTGACGATTTGGCTTTCTCCTGTGATGACCGCGAGCTCCTGCGCAAGATCTAC
GGCATGGTGAAGAAAATCGTCGAAGATGAAGGATTCTGTCTGAACCCTAAGAAAACTGTCTTCATGACAC
CCAAGAACCACAAGGAAGTACTTGGTGTCACCATCAATGATTCTCTCCTGAAAGCACCCAAAGAAATCAA
GAGGTCTATCCGCGCGATGATCCACTATGAGGTGGCTACAGGCGACTACACGATGAACGACAAAATCCGT
GGCTATATCGCCTACGTTGACTCCATCGAAAAGAATTACAAGAACAAGTGCATCTCCTACCTGCAAAAAT
TGTCCGAGTCTACTCTGTGTCTCTTCCCTGATATCGTCAAGGCTTATAACGGCAATAAGATCTACAAGGA
GCTTCCAGACATGAAGGAAAAGAGGGCCACCGACTTCGTGGAGTTGGAAGAGGCCGACGATTTTTCAAAT
ATGATTTATTACGAGCATGAAGAGTACCTGATTAGCAAGGGATTGCTGGACAAAAAGGAGGACGTGACTG
ACCTCGATGAGCCATTCTTGCCACCAAAGAAGAAAAGAAAGGTCTGATCCCGGTTAGTAATGAGTTTAAA
CCTGTGCCTTCTAGTTGCCAGCCATCTGTTGTTTGCCCCTCCCCCGTGCCTTCCTTGACCCTGGAAGGTG
CCACTCCCACTGTCCTTTCCTAATAAAATGAGGAAATTGCATCGCATTGTCTGAGTAGGTGTCATTCTAT
TCTGGGGGGTGGGGTGGGGCAGGACAGCAAGGGGGAGGATTGGGAAGACAATAGCAGGCATGCTGGGGAT
GCGGTGGGCTCTATGGAGATCTGCGAAATCGGATCCAGCTGAATCTAAGTGAGGGCCTATTTCCCATGAT
TCCTTCATATTTGCATATACGATACAAGGCTGTTAGAGAGATAATTGGAATTAATTTGACTGTAAACACA
AAGATATTAGTACAAAATACGTGACGTAGAAAGTAATAATTTCTTGGGTAGTTTGCAGTTTTAAAATTAT
GTTTTAAAATGGACTATCATATGCTTACCGTAACTTGAAAGTATTTCGATTTCTTGGCTTTATATATCTT
GTGGAAAGGACGAAAATTAGTACTGCTTTCTTAGAACGTTACAGATACATATCTGTTTACGGAAGATGGT
TCTGTCTTCCTAAGAAAATTAACAAACACAGAGTTACTCCAATCAATGGAGTAAACAAACGGCAGAAGCT
GGAGGAGGAAGGGCCTGAGTCCGAGCAGAAGAACCGGCATTACAAAGTTCTCCCATCACATCAACCGGTG
GCGCATTGCCACGAAGCAGGCCAATGGGGAGGACATCGATGTCATTACTCCATTGATTGGAGACAAAGAG
ATTTAAGGTAAGAAAGCGGTGCTAATTTTTTTTTGAACGCTGACGTCATCAACCCGCTCCAAGGAATCGC
GGGCCCAGTGTCACTAGGCGGGAACACCCAGCGCGCGTGCGCCCTGGCAGGAAGATGGCTGTGAGGGACA
GGGGAGTGGCGCCCTGCAATATTTGCATGTCGCTATGTGTTCTGGGAAATCACCATAAACGTGAAATGTC
TTTGGATTTGGGAATCTTATAAGTTCTGTATGAGACCACGAAAGAGTCCGAGCAGAAGAAGAAGTTTCAG
AGCTATGCTGGAAACAGCATAGCAAGTTGAAATAAGGCTAGTCCGTTATCAACTTGAAAAAGTGGCACCG
AGTCGGTGCTTTTTTTTTTTTAGCTTGGCGTAATCATGGTCATAGCTGTTTCCTGTGTGAAATTGTTATC
CGCTCACAATTCCACACAACATACGAGCCGGAAGCATAAAGTGTAAAGCCTGGGGTGCCTAATGAGTGAG
CTAACTCACATTAATTGCGTTGCGCTCACTGCCCGCTTTCCAGTCGGGAAACCTGTCGTGCCAGCGGATC
CGCATCTCAATTAGTCAGCAACCATAGTCCCGCCCCTAACTCCGCCCATCCCGCCCCTAACTCCGCCCAG
TTCCGCCCATTCTCCGCCCCATGGCTGACTAATTTTTTTTATTTATGCAGAGGCCGAGGCCGCCTCGGCC
TCTGAGCTATTCCAGAAGTAGTGAGGAGGCTTTTTTGGAGGCCTAGGCTTTTGCAAAAAGCTAACTTGTT
TATTGCAGCTTATAATGGTTACAAATAAAGCAATAGCATCACAAATTTCACAAATAAAGCATTTTTTTCA
CTGCATTCTAGTTGTGGTTTGTCCAAACTCATCAATGTATCTTATCATGTCTGGATCCGCTGCATTAATG
AATCGGCCAACGCGCGGGGAGAGGCGGTTTGCGTATTGGGCGCTCTTCCGCTTCCTCGCTCACTGACTCG
CTGCGCTCGGTCGTTCGGCTGCGGCGAGCGGTATCAGCTCACTCAAAGGCGGTAATACGGTTATCCACAG
AATCAGGGGATAACGCAGGAAAGAACATGTGAGCAAAAGGCCAGCAAAAGGCCAGGAACCGTAAAAAGGC
CGCGTTGCTGGCGTTTTTCCATAGGCTCCGCCCCCCTGACGAGCATCACAAAAATCGACGCTCAAGTCAG
AGGTGGCGAAACCCGACAGGACTATAAAGATACCAGGCGTTTCCCCCTGGAAGCTCCCTCGTGCGCTCTC
CTGTTCCGACCCTGCCGCTTACCGGATACCTGTCCGCCTTTCTCCCTTCGGGAAGCGTGGCGCTTTCTCA
TAGCTCACGCTGTAGGTATCTCAGTTCGGTGTAGGTCGTTCGCTCCAAGCTGGGCTGTGTGCACGAACCC
CCCGTTCAGCCCGACCGCTGCGCCTTATCCGGTAACTATCGTCTTGAGTCCAACCCGGTAAGACACGACT
TATCGCCACTGGCAGCAGCCACTGGTAACAGGATTAGCAGAGCGAGGTATGTAGGCGGTGCTACAGAGTT
CTTGAAGTGGTGGCCTAACTACGGCTACACTAGAAGAACAGTATTTGGTATCTGCGCTCTGCTGAAGCCA
GTTACCTTCGGAAAAAGAGTTGGTAGCTCTTGATCCGGCAAACAAACCACCGCTGGTAGCGGTGGTTTTT
TTGTTTGCAAGCAGCAGATTACGCGCAGAAAAAAAGGATCTCAAGAAGATCCTTTGATCTTTTCTACGGG
GTCTGACGCTCAGTGGAACGAAAACTCACGTTAAGGGATTTTGGTCATGAGATTATCAAAAAGGATCTTC
ACCTAGATCCTTTTAAATTAAAAATGAAGTTTTAAATCAATCTAAAGTATATATGAGTAAACTTGGTCTG
ACAGTTACCAATGCTTAATCAGTGAGGCACCTATCTCAGCGATCTGTCTATTTCGTTCATCCATAGTTGC
CTGACTCCCCGTCGTGTAGATAACTACGATACGGGAGGGCTTACCATCTGGCCCCAGTGCTGCAATGATA
CCGCGAGACCCACGCTCACCGGCTCCAGATTTATCAGCAATAAACCAGCCAGCCGGAAGGGCCGAGCGCA
GAAGTGGTCCTGCAACTTTATCCGCCTCCATCCAGTCTATTAATTGTTGCCGGGAAGCTAGAGTAAGTAG
TTCGCCAGTTAATAGTTTGCGCAACGTTGTTGCCATTGCTACAGGCATCGTGGTGTCACGCTCGTCGTTT
GGTATGGCTTCATTCAGCTCCGGTTCCCAACGATCAAGGCGAGTTACATGATCCCCCATGTTGTGCAAAA
AAGCGGTTAGCTCCTTCGGTCCTCCGATCGTTGTCAGAAGTAAGTTGGCCGCAGTGTTATCACTCATGGT
TATGGCAGCACTGCATAATTCTCTTACTGTCATGCCATCCGTAAGATGCTTTTCTGTGACTGGTGAGTAC
TCAACCAAGTCATTCTGAGAATAGTGTATGCGGCGACCGAGTTGCTCTTGCCCGGCGTCAATACGGGATA
ATACCGCGCCACATAGCAGAACTTTAAAAGTGCTCATCATTGGAAAACGTTCTTCGGGGCGAAAACTCTC
AAGGATCTTACCGCTGTTGAGATCCAGTTCGATGTAACCCACTCGTGCACCCAACTGATCTTCAGCATCT
TTTACTTTCACCAGCGTTTCTGGGTGAGCAAAAACAGGAAGGCAAAATGCCGCAAAAAAGGGAATAAGGG
CGACACGGAAATGTTGAATACTCATACTCTTCCTTTTTCAATATTATTGAAGCATTTATCAGGGTTATTG
TCTCATGAGCGGATACATATTTGAATGTATTTAGAAAAATAAACAAATAGGGGTTCCGCGCACATTTCCC
CGAAAAGTGCCACCTGGGTCGACATTGATTATTG
Features (pLannotate 1.2.2; 19 found; start..end, strand, type, name):
    368..645     +  promoter       chicken β-actin promoter: No description available
    646..1662    +  intron         chimeric intron: chimera between introns from chicken β-actin and rabbit β-globin
   2942..3166    +  polyA_signal   bGH poly(A) signal: bovine growth hormone polyadenylation signal
   3201..3441    +  promoter       U6 promoter: RNA polymerase III promoter for human U6 snRNA
   3615..3683    +  CDS            Emx1 (fragment): EMX1_MOUSE - Also known as Emx-1. Experimental evidence at protein level: Swiss-Prot protein existence level 1. Transcription factor, which in cooperation with EMX2, acts to generate the boundary between the roof and archipallium in the developing brain. May function in combinations with OTX1/2 to specify cell fates in the developing central nervous system. From Mus musculus (Mouse).
   3745..3959    +  promoter       H1 promoter: human H1 RNA promoter
   4002..4069    +  misc_RNA       tracrRNA (fragment): trans-activating CRISPR RNA for the Streptococcus pyogenes CRISPR/Cas9 system
   4123..4139    -  protein_bind   lac operator: The lac repressor binds to the lac operator to inhibit transcription in E. coli. This inhibition can be relieved by adding lactose or isopropyl-β-D-thiogalactopyranoside (IPTG). lac repressor encoded by lacI
   4147..4177    -  promoter       lac promoter: promoter for the E. coli lac operon
   4192..4213    -  protein_bind   CAP binding site: CAP binding activates transcription in the presence of cAMP. E. coli catabolite activator protein
   4226..4265    -  CDS            lacI (fragment): lac repressor; lacI; The lac repressor binds to the lac operator to inhibit transcription in E. coli. This inhibition can be relieved by adding lactose or isopropyl-β-D-thiogalactopyranoside (IPTG).
   4272..4294    +  promoter       SV40 promoter (fragment): SV40 enhancer and early promoter
   4318..4453    +  rep_origin     SV40 ori: SV40 origin of replication
   4473..4607    +  polyA_signal   SV40 poly(A) signal: SV40 polyadenylation signal
   4609..4663    -  CDS            lacI (fragment): lac repressor; lacI; The lac repressor binds to the lac operator to inhibit transcription in E. coli. This inhibition can be relieved by adding lactose or isopropyl-β-D-thiogalactopyranoside (IPTG).
   4846..5434    -  rep_origin     ori: high-copy-number ColE1/pMB1/pBR322/pUC origin of replication
   5605..6465    -  CDS            AmpR: β-lactamase; bla; confers resistance to ampicillin, carbenicillin, and related antibiotics
   6466..6570    -  promoter       AmpR promoter: bla
   6601..366     +  enhancer       CMV enhancer (across the origin): human cytomegalovirus immediate early enhancer
