[The description below was written by a language model from this plasmid's Addgene catalogue record and pLannotate feature annotations shown in this document.]
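Description:
pAGK62 is a mammalian expression plasmid of about 6.6 kb, built by Gibson assembly on a backbone derived from pFUGW-H1. It delivers the components of a retron-based genome editor into human cells. It is propagated in E. coli from a high-copy ColE1/pUC-type origin under ampicillin selection (AmpR with its own bla promoter). Although the parental vector is a lentiviral plasmid, the feature table shows no LTRs, packaging signal or other lentiviral elements. What remains of the backbone is mainly lac promoter/operator remnants, an SV40 origin with a promoter fragment, and an SV40 poly(A) signal, so the plasmid appears suited to transfection rather than viral packaging.

The payload consists of three transcription units. A CAG promoter (CMV enhancer, chicken β-actin promoter and chimeric intron) precedes an unannotated stretch of roughly 1.3 kb that ends at a bGH poly(A) signal. According to the catalogue entry, this cassette expresses the reverse transcriptase of the "node 1531" retron, although the annotation software did not recognise the coding sequence. Downstream, separate Pol III promoters (U6 and H1) drive the retron non-coding RNA and the guide RNA as two distinct transcripts, the "split" architecture, rather than as a fusion. The short Emx1-matching fragment after U6 suggests the ncRNA carries the EMX1-homologous repair template there, and the S. pyogenes tracrRNA scaffold after H1 marks the gRNA.

In use, the reverse transcriptase copies the ncRNA into single-stranded donor DNA inside the cell. This donor templates insertion of a 10 bp barcode at the Cas9-cut EMX1 locus. No Cas9 gene is annotated, so the nuclease presumably has to be supplied separately.
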