Addgene plasmid #228122: pAGK62
Purpose: Express node 1531 retron with split retron ncRNA and gRNA to edit (10bp barcode) EMX1 gene in human cells
Depositing lab: Seth Shipman. Depositing organization: J. David Gladstone Institutes. Publication: An experimental census of retrons for DNA production and genome editing. Khan AG, Rojas-Montero M, Gonzalez-Delgado A, Lopez SC, Fang RF, Crawford KD, Shipman SL. Nat Biotechnol. 2024 Sep 17. doi: 10.1038/s41587-024-02384-z. PubMed 39289529.
Backbone
  Vector backbone: pFUGW-H1 (Addgene plasmid #25870)
  Backbone size w/o insert (bp): 4363
  Total vector size (bp): 6609
  Vector type: Mammalian Expression
Growth in bacteria
  Bacterial resistance: Ampicillin, 100 μg/mL
  Growth temperature: 37°C
  Growth strain: DH5alpha
  Copy number: High Copy
Gene/Insert
  Gene/Insert name: Retron node 1531 split retron ncRNA and gRNA to edit EMX1 gene (10bp barcode) in human cells
  Species: H. sapiens (human)
  Insert size (bp): 2251
  Promoter: CAG for RT, U6/H1 for ncRNA/gRNA
  Cloning method: Gibson Cloning
  Sequencing primers: 5′ U6; 3′ M13R
Terms and licenses: Academic/Nonprofit Terms; Industry Terms: Not Available to Industry
How to cite: pAGK62 was a gift from Seth Shipman (Addgene plasmid # 228122 ; http://n2t.net/addgene:228122 ; RRID:Addgene_228122)
